>Addgene plasmid #72623 | pDECKO_Malat1_D | depositor full sequence | sequence record 132758 | pDECKO_Malat1_D sequence 8647 bps
CCCGGGTGCAAAGATGGATAAAGTTTTAAACAGAGAGGAATCTTTGCAGCTAATGGACCTTCTAGGTCTT
GAAAGGAGTGGGAATTGGCTCCGGTGCCCGTCAGTGGGCAGAGCGCACATCGCCCACAGTCCCCGAGAAG
TTGGGGGGAGGGGTCGGCAATTGATCCGGTGCCTAGAGAAGGTGGCGCGGGGTAAACTGGGAAAGTGATG
TCGTGTACTGGCTCCGCCTTTTTCCCGAGGGTGGGGGAGAACCGTATATAAGTGCAGTAGTCGCCGTGAA
CGTTCTTTTTCGCAACGGGTTTGCCGCCAGAACACAGGTAAGTGCCGTGTGTGGTTCCCGCGGGCCTGGC
CTCTTTACGGGTTATGGCCCTTGCGTGCCTTGAATTACTTCCACTGGCTGCAGTACGTGATTCTTGATCC
CGAGCTTCGGGTTGGAAGTGGGTGGGAGAGTTCGAGGCCTTGCGCTTAAGGAGCCCCTTCGCCTCGTGCT
TGAGTTGAGGCCTGGCCTGGGCGCTGGGGCCGCCGCGTGCGAATCTGGTGGCACCTTCGCGCCTGTCTCG
CTGCTTTCGATAAGTCTCTAGCCATTTAAAATTTTTGATGACCTGCTGCGACGCTTTTTTTCTGGCAAGA
TAGTCTTGTAAATGCGGGCCAAGATCTGCACACTGGTATTTCGGTTTTTGGGGCCGCGGGCGGCGACGGG
GCCCGTGCGTCCCAGCGCACATGTTCGGCGAGGCGGGGCCTGCGAGCGCGGCCACCGAGAATCGGACGGG
GGTAGTCTCAAGCTGGCCGGCCTGCTCTGGTGCCTGGCCTCGCGCCGCCGTGTATCGCCCCGCCCTGGGC
GGCAAGGCTGGCCCGGTCGGCACCAGTTGCGTGAGCGGAAAGATGGCCGCTTCCCGGCCCTGCTGCAGGG
AGCTCAAAATGGAGGACGCGGCGCTCGGGAGAGCGGGCGGGTGAGTCACCCACACAAAGGAAAAGGGCCT
TTCCGTCCTCAGCCGTCGCTTCATGTGACTCCACGGAGTACCGGGCGCCGTCCAGGCACCTCGATTAGTT
CTCGAGCTTTTGGAGTACGTCGTCTTTAGGTTGGGGGGAGGGGTTTTATGCGATGGAGTTTCCCCACACT
GAGTGGGTGGAGACTGAAGTTAGGCCAGCTTGGCACTTGATGTAATTCTCCTTGGAATTTGCCCTTTTTG
AGTTTGGATCTTGGTTCATTCTCAAGCCTCAGACAGTGGTTCAAAGTTTTTTTCTTCCATTTCAGGTGTC
GTGACGTACGGCCACCATGACCGAGTACAAGCCCACGGTGCGCCTCGCCACCCGCGACGACGTCCCCAGG
GCCGTACGCACCCTCGCCGCCGCGTTCGCCGACTACCCCGCCACGCGCCACACCGTCGATCCGGACCGCC
ACATCGAGCGGGTCACCGAGCTGCAAGAACTCTTCCTCACGCGCGTCGGGCTCGACATCGGCAAGGTGTG
GGTCGCGGACGACGGCGCCGCCGTGGCGGTCTGGACCACGCCGGAGAGCGTCGAAGCGGGGGCGGTGTTC
GCCGAGATCGGCCCGCGCATGGCCGAGTTGAGCGGTTCCCGGCTGGCCGCGCAGCAACAGATGGAAGGCC
TCCTGGCGCCGCACCGGCCCAAGGAGCCCGCGTGGTTCCTGGCCACCGTCGGAGTCTCGCCCGACCACCA
GGGCAAGGGTCTGGGCAGCGCCGTCGTGCTCCCCGGAGTGGAGGCGGCCGAGCGCGCCGGGGTGCCCGCC
TTCCTGGAGACCTCCGCGCCCCGCAACCTCCCCTTCTACGAGCGGCTCGGCTTCACCGTCACCGCCGACG
TCGAGGTGCCCGAAGGACCGCGCACCTGGTGCATGACCCGCAAGCCCGGTGCCTGAACGCGTTAAGTCGA
CAATCAACCTCTGGATTACAAAATTTGTGAAAGATTGACTGGTATTCTTAACTATGTTGCTCCTTTTACG
CTATGTGGATACGCTGCTTTAATGCCTTTGTATCATGCTATTGCTTCCCGTATGGCTTTCATTTTCTCCT
CCTTGTATAAATCCTGGTTGCTGTCTCTTTATGAGGAGTTGTGGCCCGTTGTCAGGCAACGTGGCGTGGT
GTGCACTGTGTTTGCTGACGCAACCCCCACTGGTTGGGGCATTGCCACCACCTGTCAGCTCCTTTCCGGG
ACTTTCGCTTTCCCCCTCCCTATTGCCACGGCGGAACTCATCGCCGCCTGCCTTGCCCGCTGCTGGACAG
GGGCTCGGCTGTTGGGCACTGACAATTCCGTGGTGTTGTCGGGGAAATCATCGTCCTTTCCTTGGCTGCT
CGCCTGTGTTGCCACCTGGATTCTGCGCGGGACGTCCTTCTGCTACGTCCCTTCGGCCCTCAATCCAGCG
GACCTTCCTTCCCGCGGCCTGCTGCCGGCTCTGCGGCCTCTTCCGCGTCTTCGCCTTCGCCCTCAGACGA
GTCGGATCTCCCTTTGGGCCGCCTCCCCGCGTCGACTTTAAGACCAATGACTTACAAGGCAGCTGTAGAT
CTTAGCCACTTTTTAAAAGAAAAGGGGGGACTGGAAGGGCTAATTCACTCCCAACGAAGACAAGATCTGC
TTTTTGCTTGTACTGGGTCTCTCTGGTTAGACCAGATCTGAGCCTGGGAGCTCTCTGGCTAACTAGGGAA
CCCACTGCTTAAGCCTCAATAAAGCTTGCCTTGAGTGCTTCAAGTAGTGTGTGCCCGTCTGTTGTGTGAC
TCTGGTAACTAGAGATCCCTCAGACCCTTTTAGTCAGTGTGGAAAATCTCTAGCAGTACGTATAGTAGTT
CATGTCATCTTATTATTCAGTATTTATAACTTGCAAAGAAATGAATATCAGAGAGTGAGAGGAACTTGTT
TATTGCAGCTTATAATGGTTACAAATAAAGCAATAGCATCACAAATTTCACAAATAAAGCATTTTTTTCA
CTGCATTCTAGTTGTGGTTTGTCCAAACTCATCAATGTATCTTATCATGTCTGGCTCTAGCTATCCCGCC
CCTAACTCCGCCCATCCCGCCCCTAACTCCGCCCAGTTCCGCCCATTCTCCGCCCCATGGCTGACTAATT
TTTTTTATTTATGCAGAGGCCGAGGCCGCCTCGGCCTCTGAGCTATTCCAGAAGTAGTGAGGAGGCTTTT
TTGGAGGCCTAGGGACGTACCCAATTCGCCCTATAGTGAGTCGTATTACGCGCGCTCACTGGCCGTCGTT
TTACAACGTCGTGACTGGGAAAACCCTGGCGTTACCCAACTTAATCGCCTTGCAGCACATCCCCCTTTCG
CCAGCTGGCGTAATAGCGAAGAGGCCCGCACCGATCGCCCTTCCCAACAGTTGCGCAGCCTGAATGGCGA
ATGGG
[124 nt withheld, positions 3366-3489]
C
[91 nt withheld, positions 3491-3581]
A
[49 nt withheld, positions 3583-3631]
CCTTTGACGTTGGAGTCCACGTTCTTT
[37 nt withheld, positions 3659-3695]
ACCCTATCTCGGTCTATTCTTTTGATTTATAAGGGATTTTGCCGATTTCGGCCTATTGGTTAAAAAATGA
GCTGATTTAACAAAAATTTAACGCGAATTTTAACAAAATATTAACGCTTACAATTTAGGTGGCACTTTTC
GGGGAAATGTGCGCGGAACCCCTATTTGTTTATTTTTCTAAATACATTCAAATATGTATCCGCTCATGAG
ACAATAACCCTGATAAATGCTTCAATAATATTGAAAAAGGAAGAGTATGAGTATTCAACATTTCCGTGTC
GCCCTTATTCCCTTTTTTGCGGCATTTTGCCTTCCTGTTTTTGCTCACCCAGAAACGCTGGTGAAAGTAA
AAGATGCTGAAGATCAGTTGGGTGCACGAGTGGGTTACATCGAACTGGATCTCAACAGCGGTAAGATCCT
TGAGAGTTTTCGCCCCGAAGAACGTTTTCCAATGATGAGCACTTTTAAAGTTCTGCTATGTGGCGCGGTA
TTATCCCGTATTGACGCCGGGCAAGAGCAACTCGGTCGCCGCATACACTATTCTCAGAATGACTTGGTTG
AGTACTCACCAGTCACAGAAAAGCATCTTACGGATGGCATGACAGTAAGAGAATTATGCAGTGCTGCCAT
AACCATGAGTGATAACACTGCGGCCAACTTACTTCTGACAACGATCGGAGGACCGAAGGAGCTAACCGCT
TTTTTGCACAACATGGGGGATCATGTAACTCGCCTTGATCGTTGGGAACCGGAGCTGAATGAAGCCATAC
CAAACGACGAGCGTGACACCACGATGCCTGTAGCAATGGCAACAACGTTGCGCAAACTATTAACTGGCGA
ACTACTTACTCTAGCTTCCCGGCAACAATTAATAGACTGGATGGAGGCGGATAAAGTTGCAGGACCACTT
CTGCGCTCGGCCCTTCCGGCTGGCTGGTTTATTGCTGATAAATCTGGAGCCGGTGAGCGTGGGTCTCGCG
GTATCATTGCAGCACTGGGGCCAGATGGTAAGCCCTCCCGTATCGTAGTTATCTACACGACGGGGAGTCA
GGCAACTATGGATGAACGAAATAGACAGATCGCTGAGATAGGTGCCTCACTGATTAAGCATTGGTAACTG
TCAGACCAAGTTTACTCATATATACTTTAGATTGATTTAAAACTTCATTTTTAATTTAAAAGGATCTAGG
TGAAGATCCTTTTTGATAATCTCATGACCAAAATCCCTTAACGTGAGTTTTCGTTCCACTGAGCGTCAGA
CCCCGTAGAAAAGATCAAAGGATCTTCTTGAGATCCTTTTTTTCTGCGCGTAATCTGCTGCTTGCAAACA
AAAAAACCACCGCTACCAGCGGTGGTTTGTTTGCCGGATCAAGAGCTACCAACTCTTTTTCCGAAGGTAA
CTGGCTTCAGCAGAGCGCAGATACCAAATACTGTTCTTCTAGTGTAGCCGTAGTTAGGCCACCACTTCAA
GAACTCTGTAGCACCGCCTACATACCTCGCTCTGCTAATCCTGTTACCAGTGGCTGCTGCCAGTGGCGAT
AAGTCGTGTCTTACCGGGTTGGACTCAAGACGATAGTTACCGGATAAGGCGCAGCGGTCGGGCTGAACGG
GGGGTTCGTGCACACAGCCCAGCTTGGAGCGAACGACCTACACCGAACTGAGATACCTACAGCGTGAGCT
ATGAGAAAGCGCCACGCTTCCCGAAGGGAGAAAGGCGGACAGGTATCCGGTAAGCGGCAGGGTCGGAACA
GGAGAGCGCACGAGGGAGCTTCCAGGGGGAAACGCCTGGTATCTTTATAGTCCTGTCGGGTTTCGCCACC
TCTGACTTGAGCGTCGATTTTTGTGATGCTCGTCAGGGGGGCGGAGCCTATGGAAAAACGCCAGCAACGC
GGCCTTTTTACGGTTCCTGGCCTTTTGCTGGCCTTTTGCTCACATGTTCTTTCCTGCGTTATCCCCTGAT
TCTGTGGATAACCGTATTACCGCCTTTGAGTGAGCTGATACCGCTCGCCGCAGCCGAACGACCGAGCGCA
GCGAGTCAGTGAGCGAGGAAGCGGAAGAGCGCCCAATACGCAAACCGCCTCTCCCCGCGCGTTGGCCGAT
TCATTAATGCAGCTGGCACGACAGGTTTCCCGACTGGAAAGCGGGCAGTGAGCGCAACGCAATTAATGTG
AGTTAGCTCACTCATTAGGCACCCCAGGCTTTACACTTTATGCTTCCGGCTCGTATGTTGTGTGGAATTG
TGAGCGGATAACAATTTCACACAGGAAACAGCTATGACCATGATTACGCCAAGCGCGCAATTAACCCTCA
CTAAAGGGAACAAAAGCTGGAGCTGCAAGCTTAATGTAGTCTTATGCAATACTCTTGTAGTCTTGCAACA
TGGTAACGATGAGTTAGCAACATGCCTTACAAGGAGAGAAAAAGCACCGTGCATGCCGATTGGTGGAAGT
AAGGTGGTACGATCGTGCCTTATTAGGAAGGCAACAGACGGGTCTGACATGGATTGGACGAACCACTGAA
TTGCCGCATTGCAGAGATATTGTATTTAAGTGCCTAGCTCGATACATAAACGGGTCTCTCTGGTTAGACC
AGATCTGAGCCTGGGAGCTCTCTGGCTAACTAGGGAACCCACTGCTTAAGCCTCAATAAAGCTTGCCTTG
AGTGCTTCAAGTAGTGTGTGCCCGTCTGTTGTGTGACTCTGGTAACTAGAGATCCCTCAGACCCTTTTAG
TCAGTGTGGAAAATCTCTAGCAGTGGCGCCCGAACAGGGACTTGAAAGCGAAAGGGAAACCAGAGGAGCT
CTCTCGACGCAGGACTCGGCTTGCTGAAGCGCGCACGGCAAGAGGCGAGGGGCGGCGACTGGTGAGTACG
CCAAAAATTTTGACTAGCGGAGGCTAGAAGGAGAGAGATGGGTGCGAGAGCGTCAGTATTAAGCGGGGGA
GAATTAGATCGCGATGGGAAAAAATTCGGTTAAGGCCAGGGGGAAAGAAAAAATATAAATTAAAACATAT
AGTATGGGCAAGCAGGGAGCTAGAACGATTCGCAGTTAATCCTGGCCTGTTAGAAACATCAGAAGGCTGT
AGACAAATACTGGGACAGCTACAACCATCCCTTCAGACAGGATCAGAAGAACTTAGATCATTATATAATA
CAGTAGCAACCCTCTATTGTGTGCATCAAAGGATAGAGATAAAAGACACCAAGGAAGCTTTAGACAAGAT
AGAGGAAGAGCAAAACAAAAGTAAGACCACCGCACAGCAAGCGGCCGCTGATCTTCAGACCTGGAGGAGG
AGATATGAGGGACAATTGGAGAAGTGAATTATATAAATATAAAGTAGTAAAAATTGAACCATTAGGAGTA
GCACCCACCAAGGCAAAGAGAAGAGTGGTGCAGAGAGAAAAAAGAGCAGTGGGAATAGGAGCTTTGTTCC
TTGGGTTCTTGGGAGCAGCAGGAAGCACTATGGGCGCAGCGTCAATGACGCTGACGGTACAGGCCAGACA
ATTATTGTCTGGTATAGTGCAGCAGCAGAACAATTTGCTGAGGGCTATTGAGGCGCAACAGCATCTGTTG
CAACTCACAGTCTGGGGCATCAAGCAGCTCCAGGCAAGAATCCTGGCTGTGGAAAGATACCTAAAGGATC
AACAGCTCCTGGGGATTTGGGGTTGCTCTGGAAAACTCATTTGCACCACTGCTGTGCCTTGGAATGCTAG
TTGGAGTAATAAATCTCTGGAACAGATTTGGAATCACACGACCTGGATGGAGTGGGACAGAGAAATTAAC
AATTACACAAGCTTAATACACTCCTTAATTGAAGAATCGCAAAACCAGCAAGAAAAGAATGAACAAGAAT
TATTGGAATTAGATAAATGGGCAAGTTTGTGGAATTGGTTTAACATAACAAATTGGCTGTGGTATATAAA
ATTATTCATAATGATAGTAGGAGGCTTGGTAGGTTTAAGAATAGTTTTTGCTGTACTTTCTATAGTGAAT
AGAGTTAGGCAGGGATATTCACCATTATCGTTTCAGACCCACCTCCCAACCCCGAGGGGACCCAGAGAGG
GCCTATTTCCCATGATTCCTTCATATTTGCATATACGATACAAGGCTGTTAGAGAGATAATTAGAATTAA
TTTGACTGTAAACACAAAGATATTAGTACAAAATACGTGACGTAGAAAGTAATAATTTCTTGGGTAGTTT
GCAGTTTTAAAATTATGTTTTAAAATGGACTATCATATGCTTACCGTAACTTGAAAGTATTTCGATTTCT
TGGCTTTATACATCTTGTGGAAAGGACGAAACACCGGTTGAGATGAAGCTTCTTCAGTTTTAGAGCTAGA
AATAGCAAGTTAAAATAAGGCTAGTCCGTTATCAACTTGAAAAAGTGGCACCGAGTCGGTGCTTTTTTGA
ACGCTGACGTCATCAACCCGCTCCAAGGAATCGCGGGCCCAGTGTCACTAGGCGGGAACACCCAGCGCGC
GTGCGCCCTGGCAGGAAGATGGCTGTGAGGGACAGGGGAGTGGCGCCCTGCAATATTTGCATGTCGCTAT
GTGTTCTGGGAAATCACCATAAACGTGAAATGTCTTTGGATTTGGGAGTCTTATAAGTTCTGTATGAGAC
CACTCTTTCCCTCAACCGTCCCTGCAAGGCTGTTTTAGAGCTAGAAATAGCAAGTTAAAATAAGGCTAGT
CCGTTATCAACTTGAAAAAGTGGCACCGAGTCGGTGCTTTTTTAAGCTTGGCGTAACTAGATCTTGAGAC
AAATGGCAGTATTCATCCACAATTTTAAAAGAAAAGGGGGGATTGGGGGGTACAGTGCAGGGGAAAGAAT
AGTAGACATAATAGCAACAGACATACAAACTAAAGAATTACAAAAACAAATTACAAAAATTCAAAATTTT
CGGGTTTATTACAGGGACAGCAGAGATCCACTTTGGCGCCGGCTCGAGGGGG
Features (pLannotate 1.2.2; 32 found; start..end, strand, type, name):
     14..80      +  CDS            small t antigen (fragment): SV40 (simian virus 40) small t antigen
    106..317     +  promoter       EF-1α core promoter: core promoter for human elongation factor EF-1α
    318..426     +  intron         EF-1α intron A (fragment): intron upstream of the start codon of human EF-1α
   1052..1255    +  intron         EF-1α intron A: truncated intron upstream of the start codon of human EF-1α
   1277..1876    +  CDS            PuroR (fragment): puromycin N-acetyltransferase; pac from Streptomyces; confers resistance to puromycin
   1892..2480    +  misc_feature   WPRE: woodchuck hepatitis virus posttranscriptional regulatory element
   2531..2550    +  misc_feature   cPPT/CTS (fragment): central polypurine tract and central termination sequence of HIV-1
   2552..2785    +  LTR            3' LTR (ΔU3): self-inactivating 3' long terminal repeat (LTR) from HIV-1
   2863..2984    +  polyA_signal   SV40 poly(A) signal: SV40 polyadenylation signal
   3024..3159    +  rep_origin     SV40 ori: SV40 origin of replication
   3180..3198    -  promoter       T7 promoter: promoter for bacteriophage T7 RNA polymerase
   3206..3361    +  CDS            lacZα (fragment): LacZα fragment of β-galactosidase; lacZ fragment
   3366..3794    +  rep_origin     f1 ori (sequence partly withheld): f1 bacteriophage origin of replication; arrow indicates direction of (+) strand synthesis
   3847..3951    +  promoter       AmpR promoter: bla
   3952..4812    +  CDS            AmpR: β-lactamase; bla; confers resistance to ampicillin, carbenicillin, and related antibiotics
   4983..5571    +  rep_origin     ori: high-copy-number ColE1/pMB1/pBR322/pUC origin of replication
   5754..5846    +  CDS            lacI (fragment): lac repressor; lacI; The lac repressor binds to the lac operator to inhibit transcription in E. coli. This inhibition can be relieved by adding lactose or isopropyl-β-D-thiogalactopyranoside (IPTG).
   5859..5880    +  protein_bind   CAP binding site: CAP binding activates transcription in the presence of cAMP. E. coli catabolite activator protein
   5895..5925    +  promoter       lac promoter: promoter for the E. coli lac operon
   5933..5949    +  protein_bind   lac operator: The lac repressor binds to the lac operator to inhibit transcription in E. coli. This inhibition can be relieved by adding lactose or isopropyl-β-D-thiogalactopyranoside (IPTG). lac repressor encoded by lacI
   5994..6012    +  promoter       T3 promoter: promoter for bacteriophage T3 RNA polymerase
   6040..6266    +  promoter       RSV promoter: Rous sarcoma virus enhancer/promoter
   6267..6447    +  LTR            5' LTR (truncated): truncated 5' long terminal repeat (LTR) from HIV-1
   6494..6619    +  misc_feature   HIV-1 Ψ: packaging signal of human immunodeficiency virus type 1
   6603..6966    +  CDS            HIV-1 gag (fragment): gag protein from human immunodeficiency virus 1; gag
   7112..7345    +  misc_feature   RRE: The Rev response element (RRE) of HIV-1 allows for Rev-dependent mRNA export from the nucleus to the cytoplasm.
   7722..7748    +  CDS            Rev (fragment): human immunodeficiency virus 1 (HIV-1) Rev protein; rev; enhances nuclear export of unspliced and incompletely spliced viral mRNAs
   7752..7992    +  promoter       U6 promoter: RNA polymerase III promoter for human U6 snRNA
   8022..8097    +  misc_RNA       gRNA scaffold: guide RNA scaffold for the Streptococcus pyogenes CRISPR/Cas9 system
   8104..8318    +  promoter       H1 promoter: human H1 RNA promoter
   8347..8422    +  misc_RNA       gRNA scaffold: guide RNA scaffold for the Streptococcus pyogenes CRISPR/Cas9 system
   8478..8595    +  misc_feature   cPPT/CTS: central polypurine tract and central termination sequence of HIV-1
