[The description below was written by a language model from this plasmid's Addgene catalogue record and pLannotate feature annotations shown in this document.]
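Description:
pDECKO_Malat1_D is a dual-guide CRISPR plasmid built on the Lentiguide-puro lentiviral backbone and catalogued as a mammalian expression vector. It is maintained in E. coli as a high-copy plasmid through a ColE1/pUC-type origin with ampicillin selection (AmpR), and it also carries an f1 origin and an SV40 origin. The lentiviral framework is of the third-generation, self-inactivating type. An RSV promoter drives a truncated HIV-1 5' LTR, followed by the Ψ packaging signal, a gag fragment, the Rev response element and a cPPT/CTS, with a ΔU3 3' LTR and an SV40 polyadenylation signal at the downstream end. These elements allow the region between the LTRs to be packaged into viral particles and integrated into target cells when packaging functions are supplied in trans.

The payload is a tandem pair of RNA polymerase III cassettes assembled by Gibson cloning. A human U6 promoter expresses the first guide, fused to a Streptococcus pyogenes Cas9 gRNA scaffold, and immediately downstream a human H1 promoter expresses the second guide with its own scaffold. Both guides target the promoter region of the human long non-coding RNA gene MALAT1. Using two different promoters lets both guides be produced from one vector, so that paired Cas9 cuts can excise the intervening genomic segment; this is the DECKO strategy for deleting genomic elements such as lncRNA promoters. No Cas9 coding sequence is annotated, so the nuclease must be provided separately. Downstream of the guide cassettes, an EF-1α core promoter with intron sequence drives puromycin N-acetyltransferase, followed by a WPRE to enhance expression, permitting puromycin selection of transduced or transfected mammalian cells.
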