Addgene plasmid #72623: pDECKO_Malat1_D
Purpose: Expresses two gRNAs targeting MALAT1 promoter
Depositing lab: Roderic Guigo & Rory Johnson. Depositing organization: Centre for Genomic Regulation (CRG). Publication: DECKO: Single-oligo, dual-CRISPR deletion of genomic elements including long non-coding RNAs. Aparicio-Prat E, Arnan C, Sala I, Bosch N, Guigo R, Johnson R. BMC Genomics. 2015 Oct 23;16(1):846. doi: 10.1186/s12864-015-2086-z. PubMed 26493208.
Backbone
  Vector backbone: Lentiguide-puro
  Vector type: Mammalian Expression
  Selectable markers: Puromycin
Growth in bacteria
  Bacterial resistance: Ampicillin, 100 μg/mL
  Growth temperature: 37°C
  Growth strain: DH5alpha
  Copy number: High Copy
Gene/Insert
  Gene/Insert name: gRNAs toward Malat1
  gRNA/shRNA sequence: gRNA1:GTTGAGATGAAGCTTCTTCA; gRNA2:TCAACCGTCCCTGCAAGGCT
  Species: H. sapiens (human)
  Promoter: U6 (gRNA1) and H1 (gRNA2)
  Cloning method: Gibson Cloning
  Sequencing primers: 5′ hU6-F (5'-GAGGGCCTATTTCCCATGATT-3'); 3′ hGata4-rev (5'-ATTGTGGATGAATACTGCC-3')
Terms and licenses: Academic/Nonprofit Terms; Industry Terms: Not Available to Industry
How to cite: pDECKO_Malat1_D was a gift from Roderic Guigo & Rory Johnson (Addgene plasmid # 72623 ; http://n2t.net/addgene:72623 ; RRID:Addgene_72623)
