>Addgene plasmid #72623 | pDECKO_Malat1_D | addgene partial sequence | sequence record 134292 | LKO1_5 5'-GACTATCATATGCTTACCGT-3'
AGGACGAAACACCGGTTGAGATGAAGCTTCTTCAGTTTTAGAGCTAGAAATAGCAAGTTAAAATAAGGCT
AGTCCGTTATCAACTTGAAAAAGTGGCACCGAGTCGGTGCTTTTTTGAACGCTGACGTCATCAACCCGCT
CCAAGGAATCGCGGGCCCAGTGTCACTAGGCGGGAACACCCAGCGCGCGTGCGCCCTGGCAGGAAGATGG
CTGTGAGGGACAGGGGAGTGGCGCCCTGCAATATTTGCATGTCGCTATGTGTTCTGGGAAATCACCATAA
ACGTGAAATGTCTTTGGATTTGGGAGTCTTATAAGTTCTGTATGAGACCACTCTTTCCCTCAACCGTCCC
TGCAAGGCTGTTTTAGAGCTAGAAATAGCAAGTTAAAATAAGGCTAGTCCGTTATCAACTTGAAAAAGTG
GCACCGAGTCGGTGCTTTTTTAAGCTTGGCGTAACTAGATCTTGAGACAAATGGCAGTATTCATCCACAA
TTTTAAAAGAAAAGGGGGGATTGGGGGGTACAGTGCAGGGGAAAGAATAGTAGACATAATAGCAACAGAC
ATACAAACTAAAGAATTACAAAAACAAATTACAAAAATTCAAAATTTTCGGGTTTATTACAGGGACAGCA
GAGATCCACTTTGGCGCCGGCTCGAGGGGGCCCGGGTGCAAAGATGGATAAAGTTTTAAACAGAGAGGAA
TCTTTGCAGCTAATGGACCTTCTAGGTCTTGAAAGGAGTGGGAATTGGCTCCGGTGCCCGTCAGTGGGCA
GAGCGCACATCGCCCACAGTCCCCGAGAAGTTGGG
