>Addgene plasmid #72623 | pDECKO_Malat1_D | addgene partial sequence | sequence record 134293 | EF1a-R 5'-CACGGCGACTACTGCACTTA-3'
TACACGACATCACTTTCCCAGTTTACCCCGCGCCACCTTCTCTAGGCACCGGATCAATTGCCGACCCCTC
CCCCCAACTTCTCGGGGACTGTGGGCGATGTGCGCTCTGCCCACTGACGGGCACCGGAGCCAATTCCCAC
TCCTTTCAAGACCTAGAAGGTCCATTAGCTGCAAAGATTCCTCTCTGTTTAAAACTTTATCCATCTTTGC
ACCCGGGCCCCCTCGAGCCGGCGCCAAAGTGGATCTCTGCTGTCCCTGTAATAAACCCGAAAATTTTGAA
TTTTTGTAATTTGTTTTTGTAATTCTTTAGTTTGTATGTCTGTTGCTATTATGTCTACTATTCTTTCCCC
TGCACTGTACCCCCCAATCCCCCCTTTTCTTTTAAAATTGTGGATGAATACTGCCATTTGTCTCAAGATC
TAGTTACGCCAAGCTTAAAAAAGCACCGACTCGGTGCCACTTTTTCAAGTTGATAACGGACTAGCCTTAT
TTTAACTTGCTATTTCTAGCTCTAAAACAGCCTTGCAGGGACGGTTGAGGGAAAGAGTGGTCTCATACAG
AACTTATAAGACTCCCAAATCCAAAGACATTTCACGTTTATGGTGATTTCCCAGAACACATAGCGACATG
CAAATATTGCAGGGCGCCACTCCCCTGTCCCTCACAGCCATCTTCCTGCCAGGGCGCACGCGCGCTGGGT
GTTCCCGCCTAGTGACACTGGGCCCGCGATTCCTTGGAGCGGGTTGATGACGTCAGCGTTCAAA
